>Addgene plasmid #123247 | pCEP4-B41gp160 | depositor full sequence | sequence record 235199 | pCEP4-B41gp160 sequence 12763 bps
GCCACCATGCCAATGGGTAGTCTTCAGCCTCTCGCCACCTTGTATCTGCTCGGTATGCTGGTTGCCAGCG
TTCTGGCTAACTTGTGGGTGACCGTATACTACGGGGTCCCGGTATGGAAGGAGGCAAACACTACACTCTT
CTGTGCTTCCGACGCAAAGGGGTATGATACGGAGAAGCATAATGTCTGGGCGACACATGCATGTGTGCCT
ACAGACCCAAACCCGCAGGAAGTCCTCCTTGGTAATAACGTGACCGAGAACTTTAATATGTGGAAAAATA
ACATGGTAGAGCAGATGCATGAAGACATTATAAGCTTGTGGGATCAATCTCTTAAGCCGTGTGTGAAGCT
GACACCGCTTTGCGTAACACTCAATTGTACGGATTTGACGAAAAATAGCACTACCAATAACTCCACCGCT
ACTAACAATACCACGAACAATAGTACCGAAAAAATGGAGATGGACAAAGGCGAGATGAAGAATTGCTCCT
TTAATATCACAACAAATATTCGAGATAAGATGCAGAAAGAATACGCTTTGCTGTACAAGCTTGACATCGT
GCCGATCGACAATGGCAAGAATAACAGCAACACCAATTATCGCCTGATTTCATGTAATACCTCAGTAATT
ACGCAATCATGTCCCAAAGTGTCATTTCAGCCCATTCCTATTCATTATTGTGCACCCGCCGGTTTTGCAA
TACTTAAGTGTAATAATAAGACCTTTAATGGAAGCGGGCCTTGTACTAATGTGTCTTCCGTGCAATGCAC
TCACGGTATCCGACCTGTTGTTTCAACCCAGCTTTTGCTGAACGGAAGTCTCGCTGAAGAAGAAATCGTG
ATTAGGTCCGCTAACTTCTCTGACAACACGAAGACTATAATTGTCCAACTTAAGGAAGCGGTCGAAATAA
ACTGTACGCGCCCGAATAATAACACGCGAAAATCAATTAACATCGGGCCTGGGCGAGCTTTTTATGCTAC
TGGCAACATAATAGGGGACATCCGCCAAGCTCATTGTAACATATCACGGACAAAGTGGAATAATACGTTG
ACAGAAATTGCTAAGAAGCTGAACAAGCAGTACGAGAATAGAACAATAGCATTTAATCAATCCTCCGGAG
GCGATCTTGAGATCGTCATGCATTCATTCAACTGCGGTGGAGAATTTTTCTATTGCAACACTTCCCAGCT
GTTCAGAGATACGTGGAACAACACTTGGAACGGCATATGGAACAACGATACGGAGGTCAACGAGACTATC
ACACTTCCGTGTAGAATCAAACAAATAATCAATATGTGGCAAGAAGTCGGGAAGGCGATGTATGCCCCGC
CAATCCGCGGCCAAATCAATTGCTCATCAAATATTACGGGACTCCTGCTCACCCGCGACGGGGGAGAAAG
CAACAAGACCATAGAGGTCTTCCGGCCCGGTGGCGGAGACATGAGGGACAACTGGAGGTCCGAGCTGTAT
AAGTACAAAGTTGTTAAGATAGAGCCCCTCGGGGTTGCTCCCACCAAAGCTAAAAGAAGAGTGGTGCAAC
GAGAGAAAAGAGCCGTCGGCTTGGGTGCCCTCTTCGTCGGATTTTTGGGAGCTGCAGGTAGCACAATGGG
TGCTGCCTCTATAACGCTGACCGTACAAGCTCGACAGCTTCTTAGTGGTATCGTTCAACAACAAAACAAT
CTCTTGCGAGCAATAGAAGCCCAACAGCATTTGCTTCAACTGACAGTATGGGGCGTTAAGCAGTTGCAAG
CGCGGGTCTTGGCGGTCGAACGATACCTGAAAGACCAGCAACTCCTGGGCTTGTGGGGATGCAGCGGCAA
ACTTATATGTACCACAGCTGTACCTTGGAACACCAGCTGGAGTAACAAGAGTTACGATTATATCTGGGAC
AACATGACGTGGATGCAATGGGAGCGCGAGATTGATAACTATACAGGAGTTATCTACAAGCTGATTGAGG
AATCCCAGAACCAACAGGAGAAAAATGAACAAGAACTTTTGGCCCTGGATAAATGGGCAAATCTGTGGAA
CTGGTTTGACATCACAAGATGGCTTTGGTACATTAAGATTTTTATTATGATCGTAGGGGGTTTGGTAGGG
CTTCGGATCGTTTTTGCTGTGCTCTCCATCGTGAACCGAGTCAGGCAGGGGTACTCACCTTTGAGCCTGC
AAACGCACTTTCCTGCGCCAAGAGGACCGGATCGACCAGAGGGAACGGAGGAGGAAGGTGGTGACCGGGA
TCGGGATCGCAGCACTCCCCTCGTGGATGGGTTCCTTGCAATAATTTGGGTAGACCTTAGGAGTTTGTTT
CTTTTCTCCTACCACCGCCTGAGAGACCTCCTCCTGATAGTGACACGGATTGTCGAACTGCTTGGTCGCA
GAGGTTGGGAGGCCCTTAAGTACTGGTGGAATCTTCTTCAGTATTGGTCCCAAGAGCTTAGGAACTCTGC
GGTCTCCTTGTTCAATGCCACAGCGATCGCAGTGGCTGAGGGAACCGACCGAGTCATTGAGGCGGTCCAA
AGAATTGGCCGGGCAATTCTTCACATACCTCGAAGAATAAGGCAGGGCTTTGAGAGAGCACTGCAGTAGT
AACTCGAGGCCGGCAAGGCCGGATCCAGACATGATAAGATACATTGATGAGTTTGGACAAACCACAACTA
GAATGCAGTGAAAAAAATGCTTTATTTGTGAAATTTGTGATGCTATTGCTTTATTTGTAACCATTATAAG
CTGCAATAAACAAGTTAACAACAACAATTGCATTCATTTTATGTTTCAGGTTCAGGGGGAGGTGTGGGAG
GTTTTTTAAAGCAAGTAAAACCTCTACAAATGTGGTATGGCTGATTATGATCCGGCTGCCTCGCGCGTTT
CGGTGATGACGGTGAAAACCTCTGACACATGCAGCTCCCGGAGACGGTCACAGCTTGTCTGTAAGCGGAT
GCCGGGAGCAGACAAGCCCGTCAGGGCGCGTCAGCGGGTGTTGGCGGGTGTCGGGGCGCAGCCATGAGGT
CGACTCTAGAGGATCGATCCCCGCCCCGGACGAACTAAACCTGACTACGACATCTCTGCCCCTTCTTCGC
GGGGCAGTGCATGTAATCCCTTCAGTTGGTTGGTACAACTTGCCAACTGGGCCCTGTTCCACATGTGACA
CGGGGGGGGACCAAACACAAAGGGGTTCTCTGACTGTAGTTGACATCCTTATAAATGGATGTGCACATTT
GCCAACACTGAGTGGCTTTCATCCTGGAGCAGACTTTGCAGTCTGTGGACTGCAACACAACATTGCCTTT
ATGTGTAACTCTTGGCTGAAGCTCTTACACCAATGCTGGGGGACATGTACCTCCCAGGGGCCCAGGAAGA
CTACGGGAGGCTACACCAACGTCAATCAGAGGGGCCTGTGTAGCTACCGATAAGCGGACCCTCAAGAGGG
CATTAGCAATAGTGTTTATAAGGCCCCCTTGTTAACCCTAAACGGGTAGCATATGCTTCCCGGGTAGTAG
TATATACTATCCAGACTAACCCTAATTCAATAGCATATGTTACCCAACGGGAAGCATATGCTATCGAATT
AGGGTTAGTAAAAGGGTCCTAAGGAACAGCGATATCTCCCACCCCATGAGCTGTCACGGTTTTATTTACA
TGGGGTCAGGATTCCACGAGGGTAGTGAACCATTTTAGTCACAAGGGCAGTGGCTGAAGATCAAGGAGCG
GGCAGTGAACTCTCCTGAATCTTCGCCTGCTTCTTCATTCTCCTTCGTTTAGCTAATAGAATAACTGCTG
AGTTGTGAACAGTAAGGTGTATGTGAGGTGCTCGAAAACAAGGTTTCAGGTGACGCCCCCAGAATAAAAT
TTGGACGGGGGGTTCAGTGGTGGCATTGTGCTATGACACCAATATAACCCTCACAAACCCCTTGGGCAAT
AAATACTAGTGTAGGAATGAAACATTCTGAATATCTTTAACAATAGAAATCCATGGGGTGGGGACAAGCC
GTAAAGACTGGATGTCCATCTCACACGAATTTATGGCTATGGGCAACACATAATCCTAGTGCAATATGAT
ACTGGGGTTATTAAGATGTGTCCCAGGCAGGGACCAAGACAGGTGAACCATGTTGTTACACTCTATTTGT
AACAAGGGGAAAGAGAGTGGACGCCGACAGCAGCGGACTCCACTGGTTGTCTCTAACACCCCCGAAAATT
AAACGGGGCTCCACGCCAATGGGGCCCATAAACAAAGACAAGTGGCCACTCTTTTTTTTGAAATTGTGGA
GTGGGGGCACGCGTCAGCCCCCACACGCCGCCCTGCGGTTTTGGACTGTAAAATAAGGGTGTAATAACTT
GGCTGATTGTAACCCCGCTAACCACTGCGGTCAAACCACTTGCCCACAAAACCACTAATGGCACCCCGGG
GAATACCTGCATAAGTAGGTGGGCGGGCCAAGATAGGGGCGCGATTGCTGCGATCTGGAGGACAAATTAC
ACACACTTGCGCCTGAGCGCCAAGCACAGGGTTGTTGGTCCTCATATTCACGAGGTCGCTGAGAGCACGG
TGGGCTAATGTTGCCATGGGTAGCATATACTACCCAAATATCTGGATAGCATATGCTATCCTAATCTATA
TCTGGGTAGCATAGGCTATCCTAATCTATATCTGGGTAGCATATGCTATCCTAATCTATATCTGGGTAGT
ATATGCTATCCTAATTTATATCTGGGTAGCATAGGCTATCCTAATCTATATCTGGGTAGCATATGCTATC
CTAATCTATATCTGGGTAGTATATGCTATCCTAATCTGTATCCGGGTAGCATATGCTATCCTAATAGAGA
TTAGGGTAGTATATGCTATCCTAATTTATATCTGGGTAGCATATACTACCCAAATATCTGGATAGCATAT
GCTATCCTAATCTATATCTGGGTAGCATATGCTATCCTAATCTATATCTGGGTAGCATAGGCTATCCTAA
TCTATATCTGGGTAGCATATGCTATCCTAATCTATATCTGGGTAGTATATGCTATCCTAATTTATATCTG
GGTAGCATAGGCTATCCTAATCTATATCTGGGTAGCATATGCTATCCTAATCTATATCTGGGTAGTATAT
GCTATCCTAATCTGTATCCGGGTAGCATATGCTATCCTCATGCATATACAGTCAGCATATGATACCCAGT
AGTAGAGTGGGAGTGCTATCCTTTGCATATGCCGCCACCTCCCAAGGGGGCGTGAATTTTCGCTGCTTGT
CCTTTTCCTGCTGGTTGCTCCCATTCTTAGGTGAATTTAAGGAGGCCAGGCTAAAGCCGTCGCATGTCTG
ATTGCTCACCAGGTAAATGTCGCTAATGTTTTCCAACGCGAGAAGGTGTTGAGCGCGGAGCTGAGTGACG
TGACAACATGGGTATGCCCAATTGCCCCATGTTGGGAGGACGAAAATGGTGACAAGACAGATGGCCAGAA
ATACACCAACAGCACGCATGATGTCTACTGGGGATTTATTCTTTAGTGCGGGGGAATACACGGCTTTTAA
TACGATTGAGGGCGTCTCCTAACAAGTTACATCACTCCTGCCCTTCCTCACCCTCATCTCCATCACCTCC
TTCATCTCCGTCATCTCCGTCATCACCCTCCGCGGCAGCCCCTTCCACCATAGGTGGAAACCAGGGAGGC
AAATCTACTCCATCGTCAAAGCTGCACACAGTCACCCTGATATTGCAGGTAGGAGCGGGCTTTGTCATAA
CAAGGTCCTTAATCGCATCCTTCAAAACCTCAGCAAATATATGAGTTTGTAAAAAGACCATGAAATAACA
GACAATGGACTCCCTTAGCGGGCCAGGTTGTGGGCCGGGTCCAGGGGCCATTCCAAAGGGGAGACGACTC
AATGGTGTAAGACGACATTGTGGAATAGCAAGGGCAGTTCCTCGCCTTAGGTTGTAAAGGGAGGTCTTAC
TACCTCCATATACGAACACACCGGCGACCCAAGTTCCTTCGTCGGTAGTCCTTTCTACGTGACTCCTAGC
CAGGAGAGCTCTTAAACCTTCTGCAATGTTCTCAAATTTCGGGTTGGAACCTCCTTGACCACGATGCTTT
CCAAACCACCCTCCTTTTTTGCGCCTGCCTCCATCACCCTGACCCCGGGGTCCAGTGCTTGGGCCTTCTC
CTGGGTCATCTGCGGGGCCCTGCTCTATCGCTCCCGGGGGCACGTCAGGCTCACCATCTGGGCCACCTTC
TTGGTGGTATTCAAAATAATCGGCTTCCCCTACAGGGTGGAAAAATGGCCTTCTACCTGGAGGGGGCCTG
CGCGGTGGAGACCCGGATGATGATGACTGACTACTGGGACTCCTGGGCCTCTTTTCTCCACGTCCACGAC
CTCTCCCCCTGGCTCTTTCACGACTTCCCCCCCTGGCTCTTTCACGTCCTCTACCCCGGCGGCCTCCACT
ACCTCCTCGACCCCGGCCTCCACTACCTCCTCGACCCCGGCCTCCACTGCCTCCTCGACCCCGGCCTCCA
CCTCCTGCTCCTGCCCCTCCTGCTCCTGCCCCTCCTCCTGCTCCTGCCCCTCCTGCCCCTCCTGCTCCTG
CCCCTCCTGCCCCTCCTGCTCCTGCCCCTCCTGCCCCTCCTGCTCCTGCCCCTCCTGCCCCTCCTCCTGC
TCCTGCCCCTCCTGCCCCTCCTCCTGCTCCTGCCCCTCCTGCCCCTCCTGCTCCTGCCCCTCCTGCCCCT
CCTGCTCCTGCCCCTCCTGCCCCTCCTGCTCCTGCCCCTCCTGCTCCTGCCCCTCCTGCTCCTGCCCCTC
CTGCTCCTGCCCCTCCTGCCCCTCCTGCCCCTCCTCCTGCTCCTGCCCCTCCTGCTCCTGCCCCTCCTGC
CCCTCCTGCCCCTCCTGCTCCTGCCCCTCCTCCTGCTCCTGCCCCTCCTGCCCCTCCTGCCCCTCCTCCT
GCTCCTGCCCCTCCTGCCCCTCCTCCTGCTCCTGCCCCTCCTCCTGCTCCTGCCCCTCCTGCCCCTCCTG
CCCCTCCTCCTGCTCCTGCCCCTCCTGCCCCTCCTCCTGCTCCTGCCCCTCCTCCTGCTCCTGCCCCTCC
TGCCCCTCCTGCCCCTCCTCCTGCTCCTGCCCCTCCTCCTGCTCCTGCCCCTCCTGCCCCTCCTGCCCCT
CCTGCCCCTCCTCCTGCTCCTGCCCCTCCTCCTGCTCCTGCCCCTCCTGCTCCTGCCCCTCCCGCTCCTG
CTCCTGCTCCTGTTCCACCGTGGGTCCCTTTGCAGCCAATGCAACTTGGACGTTTTTGGGGTCTCCGGAC
ACCATCTCTATGTCTTGGCCCTGATCCTGAGCCGCCCGGGGCTCCTGGTCTTCCGCCTCCTCGTCCTCGT
CCTCTTCCCCGTCCTCGTCCATGGTTATCACCCCCTCTTCTTTGAGGTCCACTGCCGCCGGAGCCTTCTG
GTCCAGATGTGTCTCCCTTCTCTCCTAGGCCATTTCCAGGTCCTGTACCTGGCCCCTCGTCAGACATGAT
TCACACTAAAAGAGATCAATAGACATCTTTATTAGACGACGCTCAGTGAATACAGGGAGTGCAGACTCCT
GCCCCCTCCAACAGCCCCCCCACCCTCATCCCCTTCATGGTCGCTGTCAGACAGATCCAGGTCTGAAAAT
TCCCCATCCTCCGAACCATCCTCGTCCTCATCACCAATTACTCGCAGCCCGGAAAACTCCCGCTGAACAT
CCTCAAGATTTGCGTCCTGAGCCTCAAGCCAGGCCTCAAATTCCTCGTCCCCCTTTTTGCTGGACGGTAG
GGATGGGGATTCTCGGGACCCCTCCTCTTCCTCTTCAAGGTCACCAGACAGAGATGCTACTGGGGCAACG
GAAGAAAAGCTGGGTGCGGCCTGTGAGGATCAGCTTATCGATGATAAGCTGTCAAACATGAGAATTCTTG
AAGACGAAAGGGCCTCGTGATACGCCTATTTTTATAGGTTAATGTCATGATAATAATGGTTTCTTAGACG
TCAGGTGGCACTTTTCGGGGAAATGTGCGCGGAACCCCTATTTGTTTATTTTTCTAAATACATTCAAATA
TGTATCCGCTCATGAGACAATAACCCTGATAAATGCTTCAATAATATTGAAAAAGGAAGAGTATGAGTAT
TCAACATTTCCGTGTCGCCCTTATTCCCTTTTTTGCGGCATTTTGCCTTCCTGTTTTTGCTCACCCAGAA
ACGCTGGTGAAAGTAAAAGATGCTGAAGATCAGTTGGGTGCACGAGTGGGTTACATCGAACTGGATCTCA
ACAGCGGTAAGATCCTTGAGAGTTTTCGCCCCGAAGAACGTTTTCCAATGATGAGCACTTTTAAAGTTCT
GCTATGTGGCGCGGTATTATCCCGTGTTGACGCCGGGCAAGAGCAACTCGGTCGCCGCATACACTATTCT
CAGAATGACTTGGTTGAGTACTCACCAGTCACAGAAAAGCATCTTACGGATGGCATGACAGTAAGAGAAT
TATGCAGTGCTGCCATAACCATGAGTGATAACACTGCGGCCAACTTACTTCTGACAACGATCGGAGGACC
GAAGGAGCTAACCGCTTTTTTGCACAACATGGGGGATCATGTAACTCGCCTTGATCGTTGGGAACCGGAG
CTGAATGAAGCCATACCAAACGACGAGCGTGACACCACGATGCCTGCAGCAATGGCAACAACGTTGCGCA
AACTATTAACTGGCGAACTACTTACTCTAGCTTCCCGGCAACAATTAATAGACTGGATGGAGGCGGATAA
AGTTGCAGGACCACTTCTGCGCTCGGCCCTTCCGGCTGGCTGGTTTATTGCTGATAAATCTGGAGCCGGT
GAGCGTGGGTCTCGCGGTATCATTGCAGCACTGGGGCCAGATGGTAAGCCCTCCCGTATCGTAGTTATCT
ACACGACGGGGAGTCAGGCAACTATGGATGAACGAAATAGACAGATCGCTGAGATAGGTGCCTCACTGAT
TAAGCATTGGTAACTGTCAGACCAAGTTTACTCATATATACTTTAGATTGATTTAAAACTTCATTTTTAA
TTTAAAAGGATCTAGGTGAAGATCCTTTTTGATAATCTCATGACCAAAATCCCTTAACGTGAGTTTTCGT
TCCACTGAGCGTCAGACCCCGTAGAAAAGATCAAAGGATCTTCTTGAGATCCTTTTTTTCTGCGCGTAAT
CTGCTGCTTGCAAACAAAAAAACCACCGCTACCAGCGGTGGTTTGTTTGCCGGATCAAGAGCTACCAACT
CTTTTTCCGAAGGTAACTGGCTTCAGCAGAGCGCAGATACCAAATACTGTCCTTCTAGTGTAGCCGTAGT
TAGGCCACCACTTCAAGAACTCTGTAGCACCGCCTACATACCTCGCTCTGCTAATCCTGTTACCAGTGGC
TGCTGCCAGTGGCGATAAGTCGTGTCTTACCGGGTTGGACTCAAGACGATAGTTACCGGATAAGGCGCAG
CGGTCGGGCTGAACGGGGGGTTCGTGCACACAGCCCAGCTTGGAGCGAACGACCTACACCGAACTGAGAT
ACCTACAGCGTGAGCTATGAGAAAGCGCCACGCTTCCCGAAGGGAGAAAGGCGGACAGGTATCCGGTAAG
CGGCAGGGTCGGAACAGGAGAGCGCACGAGGGAGCTTCCAGGGGGAAACGCCTGGTATCTTTATAGTCCT
GTCGGGTTTCGCCACCTCTGACTTGAGCGTCGATTTTTGTGATGCTCGTCAGGGGGGCGGAGCCTATGGA
AAAACGCCAGCAACGCGGCCTTTTTACGGTTCCTGGCCTTTTGCTGGCCTTGAAGCTGTCCCTGATGGTC
GTCATCTACCTGCCTGGACAGCATGGCCTGCAACGCGGGCATCCCGATGCCGCCGGAAGCGAGAAGAATC
ATAATGGGGAAGGCCATCCAGCCTCGCGTCGCGAACGCCAGCAAGACGTAGCCCAGCGCGTCGGCCCCGA
GATGCGCCGCGTGCGGCTGCTGGAGATGGCGGACGCGATGGATATGTTCTGCCAAGGGTTGGTTTGCGCA
TTCACAGTTCTCCGCAAGAATTGATTGGCTCCAATTCTTGGAGTGGTGAATCCGTTAGCGAGGTGCCGCC
CTGCTTCATCCCCGTGGCCCGTTGCTCGCGTTTGCTGGCGGTGTCCCCGGAAGAAATATATTTGCATGTC
TTTAGTTCTATGATGACACAAACCCCGCCCAGCGTCTTGTCATTGGCGAATTCGAACACGCAGATGCAGT
CGGGGCGGCGCGGTCCGAGGTCCACTTCGCATATTAAGGTGACGCGTGTGGCCTCGAACACCGAGCGACC
CTGCAGCGACCCGCTTAACAGCGTCAACAGCGTGCCGCAGATCCCGGGGGGCAATGAGATATGAAAAAGC
CTGAACTCACCGCGACGTCTGTCGAGAAGTTTCTGATCGAAAAGTTCGACAGCGTCTCCGACCTGATGCA
GCTCTCGGAGGGCGAAGAATCTCGTGCTTTCAGCTTCGATGTAGGAGGGCGTGGATATGTCCTGCGGGTA
AATAGCTGCGCCGATGGTTTCTACAAAGATCGTTATGTTTATCGGCACTTTGCATCGGCCGCGCTCCCGA
TTCCGGAAGTGCTTGACATTGGGGAATTCAGCGAGAGCCTGACCTATTGCATCTCCCGCCGTGCACAGGG
TGTCACGTTGCAAGACCTGCCTGAAACCGAACTGCCCGCTGTTCTGCAGCCGGTCGCGGAGGCCATGGAT
GCGATCGCTGCGGCCGATCTTAGCCAGACGAGCGGGTTCGGCCCATTCGGACCGCAAGGAATCGGTCAAT
ACACTACATGGCGTGATTTCATATGCGCGATTGCTGATCCCCATGTGTATCACTGGCAAACTGTGATGGA
CGACACCGTCAGTGCGTCCGTCGCGCAGGCTCTCGATGAGCTGATGCTTTGGGCCGAGGACTGCCCCGAA
GTCCGGCACCTCGTGCACGCGGATTTCGGCTCCAACAATGTCCTGACGGACAATGGCCGCATAACAGCGG
TCATTGACTGGAGCGAGGCGATGTTCGGGGATTCCCAATACGAGGTCGCCAACATCTTCTTCTGGAGGCC
GTGGTTGGCTTGTATGGAGCAGCAGACGCGCTACTTCGAGCGGAGGCATCCGGAGCTTGCAGGATCGCCG
CGGCTCCGGGCGTATATGCTCCGCATTGGTCTTGACCAACTCTATCAGAGCTTGGTTGACGGCAATTTCG
ATGATGCAGCTTGGGCGCAGGGTCGATGCGACGCAATCGTCCGATCCGGAGCCGGGACTGTCGGGCGTAC
ACAAATCGCCCGCAGAAGCGCGGCCGTCTGGACCGATGGCTGTGTAGAAGTACTCGCCGATAGTGGAAAC
CGACGCCCCAGCACTCGTCCGGATCGGGAGATGGGGGAGGCTAACTGAAACACGGAAGGAGACAATACCG
GAAGGAACCCGCGCTATGACGGCAATAAAAAGACAGAATAAAACGCACGGGTGTTGGGTCGTTTGTTCAT
AAACGCGGGGTTCGGTCCCAGGGCTGGCACTCTGTCGATACCCCACCGAGACCCCATTGGGGCCAATACG
CCCGCGTTTCTTCCTTTTCCCCACCCCACCCCCCAAGTTCGGGTGAAGGCCCAGGGCTCGCAGCCAACGT
CGGGGCGGCAGGCCCTGCCATAGCCACTGGCCCCGTGGGTTAGGGACGGGGTCCCCCATGGGGAATGGTT
TATGGTTCGTGGGGGTTATTATTTTGGGCGTTGCGTGGGGTCAGGTCCACGACTGGACTGAGCAGACAGA
CCCATGGTTTTTGGATGGCCTGGGCATGGACCGCATGTACTGGCGCGACACGAACACCGGGCGTCTGTGG
CTGCCAAACACCCCCGACCCCCAAAAACCACCGCGCGGATTTCTGGCGTGCCAAGCTAGTCGACCAATTC
TCATGTTTGACAGCTTATCATCGCAGATCCGGGCAACGTTGTTGCCATTGCTGCAGGCGCAGAACTGGTA
GGTATGGAAGATCTATACATTGAATCAATATTGGCAATTAGCCATATTAGTCATTGGTTATATAGCATAA
ATCAATATTGGCTATTGGCCATTGCATACGTTGTATCTATATCATAATATGTACATTTATATTGGCTCAT
GTCCAATATGACCGCCATGTTGACATTGATTATTGACTAGTTATTAATAGTAATCAATTACGGGGTCATT
AGTTCATAGCCCATATATGGAGTTCCGCGTTACATAACTTACGGTAAATGGCCCGCCTGGCTGACCGCCC
AACGACCCCCGCCCATTGACGTCAATAATGACGTATGTTCCCATAGTAACGCCAATAGGGACTTTCCATT
GACGTCAATGGGTGGAGTATTTACGGTAAACTGCCCACTTGGCAGTACATCAAGTGTATCATATGCCAAG
TCCGCCCCCTATTGACGTCAATGACGGTAAATGGCCCGCCTGGCATTATGCCCAGTACATGACCTTACGG
GACTTTCCTACTTGGCAGTACATCTACGTATTAGTCATCGCTATTACCATGGTGATGCGGTTTTGGCAGT
ACACCAATGGGCGTGGATAGCGGTTTGACTCACGGGGATTTCCAAGTCTCCACCCCATTGACGTCAATGG
GAGTTTGTTTTGGCACCAAAATCAACGGGACTTTCCAAAATGTCGTAATAACCCCGCCCCGTTGACGCAA
ATGGGCGGTAGGCGTGTACGGTGGGAGGTCTATATAAGCAGAGCTCGTTTAGTGAACCGTCAGATCTCTA
GAAGCTGGGTACCAGCTGCTAGC
Features (pLannotate 1.2.2; 22 found; start..end, strand, type, name):
     46..2583    +  CDS            env: ENV_HV1Y2 - Experimental evidence at protein level: Swiss-Prot protein existence level 1. [Transmembrane protein gp41]: Acts as a class I viral fusion protein. Under the current model, the protein has at least 3 conformational states: pre-fusion native state, pre-hairpin intermediate state, and post-fusion hairpin state. During fusion of viral and target intracellular membranes, the coiled coil regions (heptad repeats) assume a trimer-of-hairpins structure, positioning the fusion peptide in close proximity to the C-terminal region of the ectodomain. The formation of this structure appears to d
   2612..2746    -  polyA_signal   SV40 poly(A) signal: SV40 polyadenylation signal
   2769..2852    -  CDS            large T antigen (fragment): large T antigen from SV40 (simian virus 40)
   2855..2895    +  CDS            rop (fragment): Rop protein, which maintains plasmids at low copy number; rop
   3007..3025    -  misc_feature   MCS (fragment): pUC18/19 multiple cloning site
   3471..5260    -  rep_origin     oriP: Epstein-Barr virus oriP replication origin (Yates et al., 2000)
   5261..5479    -  CDS            gL (fragment): GL_EBVB9 - Experimental evidence at protein level: Swiss-Prot protein existence level 1. The heterodimer glycoprotein H-glycoprotein L is required for the fusion of viral and plasma membranes leading to virus entry into the host cell. Acts as a functional inhibitor of gH and maintains gH in an inhibited form. Upon binding to host integrins, gL dissociates from gH leading to activation of the viral fusion glycoproteins gB and gH. Fusion of EBV with B-lymphocytes requires the additional receptor- binding protein gp42, which forms a complex with gH/gL. The heterodimer gH/gL targets also host EPHA
   5562..7487    -  CDS            EBNA1: Epstein-Barr nuclear antigen 1, also known as EBNA-1 crucial for latent viral infection, and for episomal amplification of vectors containing the oriP origin (Okita et al., 2013)
   7525..7869    -  CDS            BRRF2_EBVB9 (fragment): Protein inferred from homology: Swiss-Prot protein existence level 3. From Epstein-Barr virus (strain B95-8) (HHV-4) (Human herpesvirus 4).
   7872..7895    -  promoter       tet promoter (fragment): E. coli promoter for tetracycline efflux protein gene
   8008..8112    +  promoter       AmpR promoter: bla
   8113..8973    +  CDS            AmpR: β-lactamase; bla; confers resistance to ampicillin, carbenicillin, and related antibiotics
   9144..9732    +  rep_origin     ori: high-copy-number ColE1/pMB1/pBR322/pUC origin of replication
   9778..9936    -  CDS            TcR (fragment): tetracycline efflux protein; tet; confers resistance to tetracycline
  10057..10257   -  CDS            MDV035 (fragment): UL24_GAHVM - Protein inferred from homology: Swiss-Prot protein existence level 3. May play a role in the dispersal of host nucleolin from the nucleolus throughout the nucleus leading to a decrease in ribosome biogenesis. From Gallid herpesvirus 2 (strain Chicken/Md5/ATCC VR-987) (GaHV-2) (Marek's disease herpesvirus type 1).
  10246..10308   +  promoter       Mini-TK promoter: minimal herpes simplex virus (HSV) thymidine kinase promoter
  10351..11388   +  CDS            HygR: hygromycin B phosphotransferase confers resistance to hygromycin
  11430..11478   +  polyA_signal   HSV TK poly(A) signal: herpes simplex virus thymidine kinase polyadenylation signal (Cole and Stacy, 1985)
  11678..11902   +  CDS            gH (fragment): GH_HHV11 - Experimental evidence at protein level: Swiss-Prot protein existence level 1. The heterodimer glycoprotein H-glycoprotein L is required for the fusion of viral and plasma membranes leading to virus entry into the host cell. Following initial binding to host receptor, membrane fusion is mediated by the fusion machinery composed of gB and the heterodimer gH/gL. May also be involved in the fusion between the virion envelope and the outer nuclear membrane during virion morphogenesis. From Human herpesvirus 1 (strain 17) (HHV-1) (Human herpes simplex virus 1).
  11933..11958   -  CDS            bla(M) (fragment): β-lactamase lacking the signal sequence; bla(M); allows cytosolic expression of β-lactamase
  12132..12511   +  enhancer       CMV enhancer: human cytomegalovirus immediate early enhancer
  12513..12712   +  promoter       CMV promoter: human cytomegalovirus (CMV) immediate early promoter
