[The description below was written by a language model from this plasmid's Addgene catalogue record and pLannotate feature annotations shown in this document.]
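Description:
pCEP4-B41gp160 is a mammalian expression plasmid of about 12.8 kb built on the Invitrogen pCEP4 episomal backbone. It carries full-length envelope glycoprotein (Env, gp160) from the B41 isolate of HIV-1. The roughly 2.6 kb insert is a codon-optimized synthetic gene cloned between NheI and XhoI sites, both of which are retained. Its N terminus bears the CD5 leader peptide, a heterologous secretion signal of the kind commonly used to route Env efficiently into the secretory pathway. Transcription is driven by the human cytomegalovirus immediate-early enhancer and promoter and terminated by an SV40 polyadenylation signal. The annotated env reading frame lies directly downstream of the promoter across the plasmid's numbering origin.

In E. coli the plasmid replicates from a high-copy ColE1/pUC-type origin and is selected with ampicillin through the β-lactamase gene. In mammalian cells, the Epstein-Barr virus oriP origin and the EBNA1 coding sequence allow the plasmid to persist as a replicating episome in permissive primate cells. A hygromycin B phosphotransferase cassette, flanked by an HSV thymidine kinase promoter and poly(A) signal, provides selection for cells that maintain it. The feature table also lists several short fragments (rop, TcR, large T antigen, and herpesvirus gL, gH, BRRF2 and UL24-like matches). These appear to be backbone remnants flanking the functional elements rather than expressed genes.

The stated purpose is expression of B41 Env in mammalian cells. The associated publication concerns conformational engineering of Env based on its mutational tolerance in the CD4- and PG16-bound states, which suggests use as a parental construct for mutagenesis and ligand-binding studies.
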