Addgene plasmid #123247: pCEP4-B41gp160
Purpose: Mammalian expression plasmid for Env from the B41 HIV-1 isolate
Depositing lab: Erik Procko. Depositing organization: University of Illinois at Urbana-Champaign. Publication: Conformational engineering of HIV-1 Env based on mutational tolerance in the CD4 and PG16 bound states. Heredia JD, Park J, Choi H, Gill KS, Procko E. J Virol. 2019 Mar 20. pii: JVI.00219-19. doi: 10.1128/JVI.00219-19. PubMed 30894475.
Backbone
  Vector backbone: pCEP4
  Backbone manufacturer: Invitrogen
  Backbone size w/o insert (bp): 10393
  Total vector size (bp): 12763
  Vector type: Mammalian Expression
  Selectable markers: Hygromycin
Growth in bacteria
  Bacterial resistance: Ampicillin, 100 μg/mL
  Growth temperature: 37°C
  Growth strain: DH5alpha
  Copy number: High Copy
Gene/Insert
  Gene/Insert name: HIV-1 (B41) Env (alt names: gp160; Env)
  Species: Human immunodeficiency virus 1
  Insert size (bp): 2592
  Mutation: Codon-optimized synthetic gene
  GenBank ID: AEO83374.1
  Promoter: CMV
  Tag / fusion protein: CD5 leader peptide (N terminal on insert)
  Cloning method: Restriction Enzyme; 5′ cloning site NheI (not destroyed); 3′ cloning site XhoI (not destroyed)
  Sequencing primers: 5′ CMV_fwd; 3′ EBV_rev
Terms and licenses: Academic/Nonprofit Terms; Industry Terms: Not Available to Industry
How to cite: pCEP4-B41gp160 was a gift from Erik Procko (Addgene plasmid # 123247 ; http://n2t.net/addgene:123247 ; RRID:Addgene_123247)
