>Addgene plasmid #123247 | pCEP4-B41gp160 | addgene partial sequence | sequence record 240429 | Addgene Partial NGS Result
TGAGCCGCCCGGGGCTCCTGGTCTTCCGCCTCCTCGTCCTCGTCCTCTTCCCCGTCCTCGTCCATGGTTA
TCACCCCCTCTTCTTTGAGGTCCACTGCCGCCGGAGCCTTCTGGTCCAGATGTGTCTCCCTTCTCTCCTA
GGCCATTTCCAGGTCCTGTACCTGGCCCCTCGTCAGACATGATTCACACTAAAAGAGATCAATAGACATC
TTTATTAGACGACGCTCAGTGAATACAGGGAGTGCAGACTCCTGCCCCCTCCAACAGCCCCCCCACCCTC
ATCCCCTTCATGGTCGCTGTCAGACAGATCCAGGTCTGAAAATTCCCCATCCTCCGAACCATCCTCGTCC
TCATCACCAATTACTCGCAGCCCGGAAAACTCCCGCTGAACATCCTCAAGATTTGCGTCCTGAGCCTCAA
GCCAGGCCTCAAATTCCTCGTCCCCCTTTTTGCTGGACGGTAGGGATGGGGATTCTCGGGACCCCTCCTC
TTCCTCTTCAAGGTCACCAGACAGAGATGCTACTGGGGCAACGGAAGAAAAGCTGGGTGCGGCCTGTGAG
GATCAGCTTATCGATGATAAGCTGTCAAACATGAGAATTCTTGAAGACGAAAGGGCCTCGTGATACGCCT
ATTTTTATAGGTTAATGTCATGATAATAATGGTTTCTTAGACGTCAGGTGGCACTTTTCGGGGAAATGTG
CGCGGAACCCCTATTTGTTTATTTTTCTAAATACATTCAAATATGTATCCGCTCATGAGACAATAACCCT
GATAAATGCTTCAATAATATTGAAAAAGGAAGAGTATGAGTATTCAACATTTCCGTGTCGCCCTTATTCC
CTTTTTTGCGGCATTTTGCCTTCCTGTTTTTGCTCACCCAGAAACGCTGGTGAAAGTAAAAGATGCTGAA
GATCAGTTGGGTGCACGAGTGGGTTACATCGAACTGGATCTCAACAGCGGTAAGATCCTTGAGAGTTTTC
GCCCCGAAGAACGTTTTCCAATGATGAGCACTTTTAAAGTTCTGCTATGTGGCGCGGTATTATCCCGTGT
TGACGCCGGGCAAGAGCAACTCGGTCGCCGCATACACTATTCTCAGAATGACTTGGTTGAGTACTCACCA
GTCACAGAAAAGCATCTTACGGATGGCATGACAGTAAGAGAATTATGCAGTGCTGCCATAACCATGAGTG
ATAACACTGCGGCCAACTTACTTCTGACAACGATCGGAGGACCGAAGGAGCTAACCGCTTTTTTGCACAA
CATGGGGGATCATGTAACTCGCCTTGATCGTTGGGAACCGGAGCTGAATGAAGCCATACCAAACGACGAG
CGTGACACCACGATGCCTGCAGCAATGGCAACAACGTTGCGCAAACTATTAACTGGCGAACTACTTACTC
TAGCTTCCCGGCAACAATTAATAGACTGGATGGAGGCGGATAAAGTTGCAGGACCACTTCTGCGCTCGGC
CCTTCCGGCTGGCTGGTTTATTGCTGATAAATCTGGAGCCGGTGAGCGTGGGTCTCGCGGTATCATTGCA
GCACTGGGGCCAGATGGTAAGCCCTCCCGTATCGTAGTTATCTACACGACGGGGAGTCAGGCAACTATGG
ATGAACGAAATAGACAGATCGCTGAGATAGGTGCCTCACTGATTAAGCATTGGTAACTGTCAGACCAAGT
TTACTCATATATACTTTAGATTGATTTAAAACTTCATTTTTAATTTAAAAGGATCTAGGTGAAGATCCTT
TTTGATAATCTCATGACCAAAATCCCTTAACGTGAGTTTTCGTTCCACTGAGCGTCAGACCCCGTAGAAA
AGATCAAAGGATCTTCTTGAGATCCTTTTTTTCTGCGCGTAATCTGCTGCTTGCAAACAAAAAAACCACC
GCTACCAGCGGTGGTTTGTTTGCCGGATCAAGAGCTACCAACTCTTTTTCCGAAGGTAACTGGCTTCAGC
AGAGCGCAGATACCAAATACTGTCCTTCTAGTGTAGCCGTAGTTAGGCCACCACTTCAAGAACTCTGTAG
CACCGCCTACATACCTCGCTCTGCTAATCCTGTTACCAGTGGCTGCTGCCAGTGGCGATAAGTCGTGTCT
TACCGGGTTGGACTCAAGACGATAGTTACCGGATAAGGCGCAGCGGTCGGGCTGAACGGGGGGTTCGTGC
ACACAGCCCAGCTTGGAGCGAACGACCTACACCGAACTGAGATACCTACAGCGTGAGCTATGAGAAAGCG
CCACGCTTCCCGAAGGGAGAAAGGCGGACAGGTATCCGGTAAGCGGCAGGGTCGGAACAGGAGAGCGCAC
GAGGGAGCTTCCAGGGGGAAACGCCTGGTATCTTTATAGTCCTGTCGGGTTTCGCCACCTCTGACTTGAG
CGTCGATTTTTGTGATGCTCGTCAGGGGGGCGGAGCCTATGGAAAAACGCCAGCAACGCGGCCTTTTTAC
GGTTCCTGGCCTTTTGCTGGCCTTGAAGCTGTCCCTGATGGTCGTCATCTACCTGCCTGGACAGCATGGC
CTGCAACGCGGGCATCCCGATGCCGCCGGAAGCGAGAAGAATCATAATGGGGAAGGCCATCCAGCCTCGC
GTCGCGAACGCCAGCAAGACGTAGCCCAGCGCGTCGGCCCCGAGATGCGCCGCGTGCGGCTGCTGGAGAT
GGCGGACGCGATGGATATGTTCTGCCAAGGGTTGGTTTGCGCATTCACAGTTCTCCGCAAGAATTGATTG
GCTCCAATTCTTGGAGTGGTGAATCCGTTAGCGAGGTGCCGCCCTGCTTCATCCCCGTGGCCCGTTGCTC
GCGTTTGCTGGCGGTGTCCCCGGAAGAAATATATTTGCATGTCTTTAGTTCTATGATGACACAAACCCCG
CCCAGCGTCTTGTCATTGGCGAATTCGAACACGCAGATGCAGTCGGGGCGGCGCGGTCCGAGGTCCACTT
CGCATATTAAGGTGACGCGTGTGGCCTCGAACACCGAGCGACCCTGCAGCGACCCGCTTAACAGCGTCAA
CAGCGTGCCGCAGATCCCGGGGGGCAATGAGATATGAAAAAGCCTGAACTCACCGCGACGTCTGTCGAGA
AGTTTCTGATCGAAAAGTTCGACAGCGTCTCCGACCTGATGCAGCTCTCGGAGGGCGAAGAATCTCGTGC
TTTCAGCTTCGATGTAGGAGGGCGTGGATATGTCCTGCGGGTAAATAGCTGCGCCGATGGTTTCTACAAA
GATCGTTATGTTTATCGGCACTTTGCATCGGCCGCGCTCCCGATTCCGGAAGTGCTTGACATTGGGGAAT
TCAGCGAGAGCCTGACCTATTGCATCTCCCGCCGTGCACAGGGTGTCACGTTGCAAGACCTGCCTGAAAC
CGAACTGCCCGCTGTTCTGCAGCCGGTCGCGGAGGCCATGGATGCGATCGCTGCGGCCGATCTTAGCCAG
ACGAGCGGGTTCGGCCCATTCGGACCGCAAGGAATCGGTCAATACACTACATGGCGTGATTTCATATGCG
CGATTGCTGATCCCCATGTGTATCACTGGCAAACTGTGATGGACGACACCGTCAGTGCGTCCGTCGCGCA
GGCTCTCGATGAGCTGATGCTTTGGGCCGAGGACTGCCCCGAAGTCCGGCACCTCGTGCACGCGGATTTC
GGCTCCAACAATGTCCTGACGGACAATGGCCGCATAACAGCGGTCATTGACTGGAGCGAGGCGATGTTCG
GGGATTCCCAATACGAGGTCGCCAACATCTTCTTCTGGAGGCCGTGGTTGGCTTGTATGGAGCAGCAGAC
GCGCTACTTCGAGCGGAGGCATCCGGAGCTTGCAGGATCGCCGCGGCTCCGGGCGTATATGCTCCGCATT
GGTCTTGACCAACTCTATCAGAGCTTGGTTGACGGCAATTTCGATGATGCAGCTTGGGCGCAGGGTCGAT
GCGACGCAATCGTCCGATCCGGAGCCGGGACTGTCGGGCGTACACAAATCGCCCGCAGAAGCGCGGCCGT
CTGGACCGATGGCTGTGTAGAAGTACTCGCCGATAGTGGAAACCGACGCCCCAGCACTCGTCCGGATCGG
GAGATGGGGGAGGCTAACTGAAACACGGAAGGAGACAATACCGGAAGGAACCCGCGCTATGACGGCAATA
AAAAGACAGAATAAAACGCACGGGTGTTGGGTCGTTTGTTCATAAACGCGGGGTTCGGTCCCAGGGCTGG
CACTCTGTCGATACCCCACCGAGACCCCATTGGGGCCAATACGCCCGCGTTTCTTCCTTTTCCCCACCCC
ACCCCCCAAGTTCGGGTGAAGGCCCAGGGCTCGCAGCCAACGTCGGGGCGGCAGGCCCTGCCATAGCCAC
TGGCCCCGTGGGTTAGGGACGGGGTCCCCCATGGGGAATGGTTTATGGTTCGTGGGGGTTATTATTTTGG
GCGTTGCGTGGGGTCAGGTCCACGACTGGACTGAGCAGACAGACCCATGGTTTTTGGATGGCCTGGGCAT
GGACCGCATGTACTGGCGCGACACGAACACCGGGCGTCTGTGGCTGCCAAACACCCCCGACCCCCAAAAA
CCACCGCGCGGATTTCTGGCGTGCCAAGCTAGTCGACCAATTCTCATGTTTGACAGCTTATCATCGCAGA
TCCGGGCAACGTTGTTGCCATTGCTGCAGGCGCAGAACTGGTAGGTATGGAAGATCTATACATTGAATCA
ATATTGGCAATTAGCCATATTAGTCATTGGTTATATAGCATAAATCAATATTGGCTATTGGCCATTGCAT
ACGTTGTATCTATATCATAATATGTACATTTATATTGGCTCATGTCCAATATGACCGCCATGTTGACATT
GATTATTGACTAGTTATTAATAGTAATCAATTACGGGGTCATTAGTTCATAGCCCATATATGGAGTTCCG
CGTTACATAACTTACGGTAAATGGCCCGCCTGGCTGACCGCCCAACGACCCCCGCCCATTGACGTCAATA
ATGACGTATGTTCCCATAGTAACGCCAATAGGGACTTTCCATTGACGTCAATGGGTGGAGTATTTACGGT
AAACTGCCCACTTGGCAGTACATCAAGTGTATCATATGCCAAGTCCGCCCCCTATTGACGTCAATGACGG
TAAATGGCCCGCCTGGCATTATGCCCAGTACATGACCTTACGGGACTTTCCTACTTGGCAGTACATCTAC
GTATTAGTCATCGCTATTACCATGGTGATGCGGTTTTGGCAGTACACCAATGGGCGTGGATAGCGGTTTG
ACTCACGGGGATTTCCAAGTCTCCACCCCATTGACGTCAATGGGAGTTTGTTTTGGCACCAAAATCAACG
GGACTTTCCAAAATGTCGTAATAACCCCGCCCCGTTGACGCAAATGGGCGGTAGGCGTGTACGGTGGGAG
GTCTATATAAGCAGAGCTCGTTTAGTGAACCGTCAGATCTCTAGAAGCTGGGTACCAGCTGCTAGCGCCA
CCATGCCAATGGGTAGTCTTCAGCCTCTCGCCACCTTGTATCTGCTCGGTATGCTGGTTGCCAGCGTTCT
GGCTAACTTGTGGGTGACCGTATACTACGGGGTCCCGGTATGGAAGGAGGCAAACACTACACTCTTCTGT
GCTTCCGACGCAAAGGGGTATGATACGGAGAAGCATAATGTCTGGGCGACACATGCATGTGTGCCTACAG
ACCCAAACCCGCAGGAAGTCCTCCTTGGTAATAACGTGACCGAGAACTTTAATATGTGGAAAAATAACAT
GGTAGAGCAGATGCATGAAGACATTATAAGCTTGTGGGATCAATCTCTTAAGCCGTGTGTGAAGCTGACA
CCGCTTTGCGTAACACTCAATTGTACGGATTTGACGAAAAATAGCACTACCAATAACTCCACCGCTACTA
ACAATACCACGAACAATAGTACCGAAAAAATGGAGATGGACAAAGGCGAGATGAAGAATTGCTCCTTTAA
TATCACAACAAATATTCGAGATAAGATGCAGAAAGAATACGCTTTGCTGTACAAGCTTGACATCGTGCCG
ATCGACAATGGCAAGAATAACAGCAACACCAATTATCGCCTGATTTCATGTAATACCTCAGTAATTACGC
AATCATGTCCCAAAGTGTCATTTCAGCCCATTCCTATTCATTATTGTGCACCCGCCGGTTTTGCAATACT
TAAGTGTAATAATAAGACCTTTAATGGAAGCGGGCCTTGTACTAATGTGTCTTCCGTGCAATGCACTCAC
GGTATCCGACCTGTTGTTTCAACCCAGCTTTTGCTGAACGGAAGTCTCGCTGAAGAAGAAATCGTGATTA
GGTCCGCTAACTTCTCTGACAACACGAAGACTATAATTGTCCAACTTAAGGAAGCGGTCGAAATAAACTG
TACGCGCCCGAATAATAACACGCGAAAATCAATTAACATCGGGCCTGGGCGAGCTTTTTATGCTACTGGC
AACATAATAGGGGACATCCGCCAAGCTCATTGTAACATATCACGGACAAAGTGGAATAATACGTTGACAG
AAATTGCTAAGAAGCTGAACAAGCAGTACGAGAATAGAACAATAGCATTTAATCAATCCTCCGGAGGCGA
TCTTGAGATCGTCATGCATTCATTCAACTGCGGTGGAGAATTTTTCTATTGCAACACTTCCCAGCTGTTC
AGAGATACGTGGAACAACACTTGGAACGGCATATGGAACAACGATACGGAGGTCAACGAGACTATCACAC
TTCCGTGTAGAATCAAACAAATAATCAATATGTGGCAAGAAGTCGGGAAGGCGATGTATGCCCCGCCAAT
CCGCGGCCAAATCAATTGCTCATCAAATATTACGGGACTCCTGCTCACCCGCGACGGGGGAGAAAGCAAC
AAGACCATAGAGGTCTTCCGGCCCGGTGGCGGAGACATGAGGGACAACTGGAGGTCCGAGCTGTATAAGT
ACAAAGTTGTTAAGATAGAGCCCCTCGGGGTTGCTCCCACCAAAGCTAAAAGAAGAGTGGTGCAACGAGA
GAAAAGAGCCGTCGGCTTGGGTGCCCTCTTCGTCGGATTTTTGGGAGCTGCAGGTAGCACAATGGGTGCT
GCCTCTATAACGCTGACCGTACAAGCTCGACAGCTTCTTAGTGGTATCGTTCAACAACAAAACAATCTCT
TGCGAGCAATAGAAGCCCAACAGCATTTGCTTCAACTGACAGTATGGGGCGTTAAGCAGTTGCAAGCGCG
GGTCTTGGCGGTCGAACGATACCTGAAAGACCAGCAACTCCTGGGCTTGTGGGGATGCAGCGGCAAACTT
ATATGTACCACAGCTGTACCTTGGAACACCAGCTGGAGTAACAAGAGTTACGATTATATCTGGGACAACA
TGACGTGGATGCAATGGGAGCGCGAGATTGATAACTATACAGGAGTTATCTACAAGCTGATTGAGGAATC
CCAGAACCAACAGGAGAAAAATGAACAAGAACTTTTGGCCCTGGATAAATGGGCAAATCTGTGGAACTGG
TTTGACATCACAAGATGGCTTTGGTACATTAAGATTTTTATTATGATCGTAGGGGGTTTGGTAGGGCTTC
GGATCGTTTTTGCTGTGCTCTCCATCGTGAACCGAGTCAGGCAGGGGTACTCACCTTTGAGCCTGCAAAC
GCACTTTCCTGCGCCAAGAGGACCGGATCGACCAGAGGGAACGGAGGAGGAAGGTGGTGACCGGGATCGG
GATCGCAGCACTCCCCTCGTGGATGGGTTCCTTGCAATAATTTGGGTAGACCTTAGGAGTTTGTTTCTTT
TCTCCTACCACCGCCTGAGAGACCTCCTCCTGATAGTGACACGGATTGTCGAACTGCTTGGTCGCAGAGG
TTGGGAGGCCCTTAAGTACTGGTGGAATCTTCTTCAGTATTGGTCCCAAGAGCTTAGGAACTCTGCGGTC
TCCTTGTTCAATGCCACAGCGATCGCAGTGGCTGAGGGAACCGACCGAGTCATTGAGGCGGTCCAAAGAA
TTGGCCGGGCAATTCTTCACATACCTCGAAGAATAAGGCAGGGCTTTGAGAGAGCACTGCAGTAGTAACT
CGAGGCCGGCAAGGCCGGATCCAGACATGATAAGATACATTGATGAGTTTGGACAAACCACAACTAGAAT
GCAGTGAAAAAAATGCTTTATTTGTGAAATTTGTGATGCTATTGCTTTATTTGTAACCATTATAAGCTGC
AATAAACAAGTTAACAACAACAATTGCATTCATTTTATGTTTCAGGTTCAGGGGGAGGTGTGGGAGGTTT
TTTAAAGCAAGTAAAACCTCTACAAATGTGGTATGGCTGATTATGATCCGGCTGCCTCGCGCGTTTCGGT
GATGACGGTGAAAACCTCTGACACATGCAGCTCCCGGAGACGGTCACAGCTTGTCTGTAAGCGGATGCCG
GGAGCAGACAAGCCCGTCAGGGCGCGTCAGCGGGTGTTGGCGGGTGTCGGGGCGCAGCCATGAGGTCGAC
TCTAGAGGATCGATCCCCGCCCCGGACGAACTAAACCTGACTACGACATCTCTGCCCCTTCTTCGCGGGG
CAGTGCATGTAATCCCTTCAGTTGGTTGGTACAACTTGCCAACTGGGCCCTGTTCCACATGTGACACGGG
GGGGGACCAAACACAAAGGGGTTCTCTGACTGTAGTTGACATCCTTATAAATGGATGTGCACATTTGCCA
ACACTGAGTGGCTTTCATCCTGGAGCAGACTTTGCAGTCTGTGGACTGCAACACAACATTGCCTTTATGT
GTAACTCTTGGCTGAAGCTCTTACACCAATGCTGGGGGACATGTACCTCCCAGGGGCCCAGGAAGACTAC
GGGAGGCTACACCAACGTCAATCAGAGGGGCCTGTGTAGCTACCGATAAGCGGACCCTCAAGAGGGCATT
AGCAATAGTGTTTATAAGGCCCCCTTGTTAACCCTAAACGGGTAGCATATGCTTCCCGGGTAGTAGTATA
TACTATCCAGACTAACCCTAATTCAATAGCATATGTTACCCAACGGGAAGCATATGCTATCGAATTAGGG
TTAGTAAAAGGGTCCTAAGGAACAGCGATATCTCCCACCCCATGAGCTGTCACGGTTTTATTTACATGGG
GTCAGGATTCCACGAGGGTAGTGAACCATTTTAGTCACAAGGGCAGTGGCTGAAGATCAAGGAGCGGGCA
GTGAACTCTCCTGAATCTTCGCCTGCTTCTTCATTCTCCTTCGTTTAGCTAATAGAATAACTGCTGAGTT
GTGAACAGTAAGGTGTATGTGAGGTGCTCGAAAACAAGGTTTCAGGTGACGCCCCCAGAATAAAATTTGG
ACGGGGGGTTCAGTGGTGGCATTGTGCTATGACACCAATATAACCCTCACAAACCCCTTGGGCAATAAAT
ACTAGTGTAGGAATGAAACATTCTGAATATCTTTAACAATAGAAATCCATGGGGTGGGGACAAGCCGTAA
AGACTGGATGTCCATCTCACACGAATTTATGGCTATGGGCAACACATAATCCTAGTGCAATATGATACTG
GGGTTATTAAGATGTGTCCCAGGCAGGGACCAAGACAGGTGAACCATGTTGTTACACTCTATTTGTAACA
AGGGGAAAGAGAGTGGACGCCGACAGCAGCGGACTCCACTGGTTGTCTCTAACACCCCCGAAAATTAAAC
GGGGCTCCACGCCAATGGGGCCCATAAACAAAGACAAGTGGCCACTCTTTTTTTTGAAATTGTGGAGTGG
GGGCACGCGTCAGCCCCCACACGCCGCCCTGCGGTTTTGGACTGTAAAATAAGGGTGTAATAACTTGGCT
GATTGTAACCCCGCTAACCACTGCGGTCAAACCACTTGCCCACAAAACCACTAATGGCACCCCGGGGAAT
ACCTGCATAAGTAGGTGGGCGGGCCAAGATAGGGGCGCGATTGCTGCGATCTGGAGGACAAATTACACAC
ACTTGCGCCTGAGCGCCAAGCACAGGGTTGTTGGTCCTCATATTCACGAGGTCGCTGAGAGCACGGTGGG
CTAATGTTGCCATGGGTAGCATATACTACCCAAATATCTGGATAGCATATGCTATCCTAATCTATATCTG
GGTAGCATAGGCTATCCTAATCTATATCTGGGTAGCATATGCTATCCTAATCTATATCTGGGTAGTATAT
GCTATCCTAATTTATATCTGGGTAGCATAGGCTATCCTAATCTATATCTGGGTAGCATATGCTATCCTAA
TCTATATCTGGGTAGTATATGCTATCCTAATCTGTATCCGGGTAGCATATGCTATCCTAATAGAGATTAG
GGTAGTATATGCTATCCTAATTTATATCTGGGTAGCATATACTACCCAAATATCTGGATAGCATATGCTA
TCCTAATCTATATCTGGGTAGCATATGCTATCCTAATCTATATCTGGGTAGCATAGGCTATCCTAATCTA
TATCTGGGTAGCATATGCTATCCTAATCTATATCTGGGTAGTATATGCTATCCTAATTTATATCTGGGTA
GCATAGGCTATCCTAATCTATATCTGGGTAGCATATGCTATCCTAATCTATATCTGGGTAGTATATGCTA
TCCTAATCTGTATCCGGGTAGCATATGCTATCCTCATGCATATACAGTCAGCATATGATACCCAGTAGTA
GAGTGGGAGTGCTATCCTTTGCATATGCCGCCACCTCCCAAGGGGGCGTGAATTTTCGCTGCTTGTCCTT
TTCCTGCTGGTTGCTCCCATTCTTAGGTGAATTTAAGGAGGCCAGGCTAAAGCCGTCGCATGTCTGATTG
CTCACCAGGTAAATGTCGCTAATGTTTTCCAACGCGAGAAGGTGTTGAGCGCGGAGCTGAGTGACGTGAC
AACATGGGTATGCCCAATTGCCCCATGTTGGGAGGACGAAAATGGTGACAAGACAGATGGCCAGAAATAC
ACCAACAGCACGCATGATGTCTACTGGGGATTTATTCTTTAGTGCGGGGGAATACACGGCTTTTAATACG
ATTGAGGGCGTCTCCTAACAAGTTACATCACTCCTGCCCTTCCTCACCCTCATCTCCATCACCTCCTTCA
TCTCCGTCATCTCCGTCATCACCCTCCGCGGCAGCCCCTTCCACCATAGGTGGAAACCAGGGAGGCAAAT
CTACTCCATCGTCAAAGCTGCACACAGTCACCCTGATATTGCAGGTAGGAGCGGGCTTTGTCATAACAAG
GTCCTTAATCGCATCCTTCAAAACCTCAGCAAATATATGAGTTTGTAAAAAGACCATGAAATAACAGACA
ATGGACTCCCTTAGCGGGCCAGGTTGTGGGCCGGGTCCAGGGGCCATTCCAAAGGGGAGACGACTCAATG
GTGTAAGACGACATTGTGGAATAGCAAGGGCAGTTCCTCGCCTTAGGTTGTAAAGGGAGGTCTTACTACC
TCCATATACGAACACACCGGCGACCCAAGTTCCTTCGTCGGTAGTCCTTTCTACGTGACTCCTAGCCAGG
AGAGCTCTTAAACCTTCTGCAATGTTCTCAAATTTCGGGTTGGAACCTCCTTGACCACGATGCTTTCCAA
ACCACCCTCCTTTTTTGCGCCTGCCTCCATCACCCTGACCCCGGGGTCCAGT
